Addgene plasmid #154212: HA-mios in pRK5
Purpose: N-terminal HA-tagged Mios cDNA expression vector for transfections
Depositing lab: David Sabatini. Depositing organization: Whitehead Institute for Biomedical Research. Publication: Dihydroxyacetone phosphate signals glucose availability to mTORC1. Orozco JM, Krawczyk PA, Scaria SM, Cangelosi AL, Chan SH, Kunchok T, Lewis CA, Sabatini DM. Nat Metab. 2020 Sep;2(9):893-901. doi: 10.1038/s42255-020-0250-5. Epub 2020 Jul 27. PubMed 32719541.
Backbone
  Vector backbone: pRK5
  Vector type: Mammalian Expression
Growth in bacteria
  Bacterial resistance: Ampicillin, 100 μg/mL
  Growth temperature: 37°C
  Growth strain: DH5alpha
  Copy number: High Copy
Gene/Insert
  Gene/Insert name: Mios
  Species: H. sapiens (human)
  Insert size (bp): 2628
  Mutation: cDNA sequence has been codon optimized using human codon usage tool
  Promoter: CMV
  Tag / fusion protein: HA tag (N terminal on backbone)
  Cloning method: Restriction Enzyme; 5′ cloning site SalI (unknown if destroyed); 3′ cloning site NotI (unknown if destroyed)
  Sequencing primers: 5′ ATTTAGGTGACACTATAG
Terms and licenses: Academic/Nonprofit Terms; Industry Terms: Not Available to Industry
How to cite: HA-mios in pRK5 was a gift from David Sabatini (Addgene plasmid # 154212 ; http://n2t.net/addgene:154212 ; RRID:Addgene_154212)
