[The description below was written by a language model from this plasmid's Addgene catalogue record and pLannotate feature annotations shown in this document.]
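Description:
HA-mios in pRK5 is a mammalian expression plasmid of about 7.1 kb, built on the pRK5 backbone for transient transfection of cultured cells. It is propagated in E. coli as a high-copy plasmid through a ColE1/pUC-type origin and selected with ampicillin via the β-lactamase (AmpR) gene and its own promoter. The backbone also carries an M13 phage origin, which allows single-stranded DNA production. It additionally contains remnants typical of older cloning vectors: fragments of lacZα, lacI, rop and bom, and a lac promoter/operator region. These play no role in expression of the insert.

The payload is a human MIOS cDNA of 2,628 bp that has been codon optimized for human usage and was cloned between SalI and NotI sites. An HA epitope tag supplied by the backbone is fused to its N terminus. Transcription is driven by the CMV immediate-early enhancer and promoter, which span the numbering origin of the circular sequence. These are followed by a fragment of CMV intron A and an SP6 phage promoter, which also serves as a sequencing primer site. An SV40 polyadenylation signal terminates the transcript, and an SV40 enhancer/early promoter region lies downstream. The automated annotation does not mark the HA tag and matches MIOS only as a fragment, probably because of the recoding. It also flags a short partial match to an IgH signal sequence upstream of the insert, whose significance the record does not explain.

MIOS is a component of the GATOR2 complex, which promotes mTORC1 signalling by opposing GATOR1. The plasmid is intended for expressing epitope-tagged Mios for detection or immunoprecipitation in studies of nutrient sensing upstream of mTORC1.
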