Features (pLannotate 1.2.2; 20 found; start..end, strand, type, name):
      1..204     +  promoter       CMV promoter: human cytomegalovirus (CMV) immediate early promoter
    340..383     +  intron         CMV intron (fragment): modified intron A from human cytomegalovirus
    435..453     +  promoter       SP6 promoter: promoter for bacteriophage SP6 RNA polymerase
    457..494     +  CDS            IgH signal sequence (fragment): signal sequence from the mouse immunoglobulin heavy chain variable region
    531..2900    +  CDS            MIOS (fragment): MIO_HUMAN - Experimental evidence at protein level: Swiss-Prot protein existence level 1. As a component of the GATOR subcomplex GATOR2, functions within the amino acid-sensing branch of the TORC1 signaling pathway. Indirectly activates mTORC1 and the TORC1 signaling pathway through the inhibition of the GATOR1 subcomplex (PubMed:23723238). It is negatively regulated by the upstream amino acid sensors SESN2 and CASTOR1 (PubMed:25457612, PubMed:27487210). From Homo sapiens (Human).
   2982..3116    +  polyA_signal   SV40 poly(A) signal: SV40 polyadenylation signal
   3185..3542    +  promoter       SV40 promoter: SV40 enhancer and early promoter
   3561..3715    +  CDS            lacZα (fragment): LacZα fragment of β-galactosidase; lacZ fragment
   3721..3772    -  misc_feature   bom (fragment): basis of mobility region from pBR322
   3791..4171    +  rep_origin     M13 ori (sequence partly withheld): M13 bacteriophage origin of replication; arrow indicates direction of (+) strand synthesis
   4247..4296    -  misc_feature   bom (fragment): basis of mobility region from pBR322
   4398..4433    -  CDS            rop (fragment): Rop protein, which maintains plasmids at low copy number; rop
   4528..4632    +  promoter       AmpR promoter: bla
   4633..5493    +  CDS            AmpR: β-lactamase; bla; confers resistance to ampicillin, carbenicillin, and related antibiotics
   5664..6252    +  rep_origin     ori: high-copy-number ColE1/pMB1/pBR322/pUC origin of replication
   6435..6527    +  CDS            lacI (fragment): lac repressor; lacI; The lac repressor binds to the lac operator to inhibit transcription in E. coli. This inhibition can be relieved by adding lactose or isopropyl-β-D-thiogalactopyranoside (IPTG).
   6540..6561    +  protein_bind   CAP binding site: CAP binding activates transcription in the presence of cAMP. E. coli catabolite activator protein
   6576..6606    +  promoter       lac promoter: promoter for the E. coli lac operon
   6614..6630    +  protein_bind   lac operator: The lac repressor binds to the lac operator to inhibit transcription in E. coli. This inhibition can be relieved by adding lactose or isopropyl-β-D-thiogalactopyranoside (IPTG). lac repressor encoded by lacI
   6683..7062    +  enhancer       CMV enhancer: human cytomegalovirus immediate early enhancer
>Addgene plasmid #154212 | HA-mios in pRK5 | addgene full sequence | sequence record 314413 | Addgene NGS Result
GTGATGCGGTTTTGGCAGTACATCAATGGGCGTGGATAGCGGTTTGACTCACGGGGATTTCCAAGTCTCC
ACCCCATTGACGTCAATGGGAGTTTGTTTTGGCACCAAAATCAACGGGACTTTCCAAAATGTCGTAACAA
CTCCGCCCCATTGACGCAAATGGGCGGTAGGCGTGTACGGTGGGAGGTCTATATAAGCAGAGCTCGTTTA
GTGAACCGTCAGATCGCCTGGAGACGCCATCCACGCTGTTTTGACCTCCATAGAAGACACCGGGACCGAT
CCAGCCTCCGCGGCCGGGAACGGTGCATTGGAACGCGGATTCCCCGTGCCAAGAGTGACGTAAGTACCGC
CTATAGAGTCTATAGGCCCACCCCCTTGGCTTCGTTAGAACGCGGCTACAATTAATACATAACCTTATGT
ATCATACACATACGATTTAGGTGACACTATAGAATAACATCCACTTTGCCTTTCTCTCCACAGGTGTCCA
CTCCCAGGTCCAACTGCACCTCGGTTCTATCGATTGAATTCGAGTTGTACTTACAAGCCTTGGTCAAGAT
CATAACTCAAAGTTCAAAGATTTGATAGGAAAAGAGTTTGTTCCAAAACATGCACGACAATGTAATACCC
TTGCCTGGAATCCACTGGATAGTAACTGGCTAGCTGCTGGTTTAGATAAGCACAGAGCTGACTTTTCAGT
GCTAATATGGGATATCTGCAGCAAATATACTCCTGATATAGTTCCCATGGAAAAAGTGAAACTTTCAGCA
GGTGAAACTGAAACAACATTATTAGTAACAAAACCACTTTATGAGTTAGGACAGAATGATGCTTGTCTGT
CTCTTTGTTGGCTTCCACGAGACCAGAAACTTCTCCTTGCTGGTATGCATCGTAACCTAGCTATATTTGA
TCTTCGGAATACAAGCCAAAAGATGTTCGTAAATACAAAAGCTGTTCAGGGTGTGACGGTAGACCCATAT
TTCCACGATCGTGTTGCTTCCTTCTATGAAGGTCAGGTTGCAATATGGGATCTTAGAAAATTTGAGAAGC
CAGTTTTGACATTGACTGAGCAACCAAAACCCTTAACAAAAGTAGCATGGTGTCCCACTAGGACTGGTCT
ACTTGCCACTTTAACAAGGGATAGTAATATTATTAGATTGTATGATATGCAGCATACACCCACTCCCATT
GGGGATGAAACTGAACCCACAATAATTGAAAGAAGTGTGCAACCTTGTGACAATTACATTGCTTCCTTTG
CGTGGCATCCAACAAGTCAAAATCGAATGATAGTTGTAACTCCCAACCGAACAATGTCAGACTTCACTGT
TTTTGAAAGGATATCTCTTGCCTGGAGCCCAATTACATCTTTAATGTGGGCTTGTGGTCGTCATTTATAT
GAATGTACGGAAGAAGAAAATGATAATTCTTTAGAAAAAGATATAGCAACGAAGATGCGTCTTCGGGCTT
TATCAAGGTATGGACTTGATACAGAGCAGGTGTGGAGGAACCACATTTTAGCTGGAAATGAAGATCCACA
GCTCAAGTCACTCTGGTATACTCTGCACTTTATGAAGCAATACACAGAAGATATGGATCAGAAATCTCCA
GGCAACAAAGGATCATTGGTTTATGCAGGAATTAAATCAATTGTAAAGTCATCGTTGGGAATGGTGGAAA
GCAGCAGACATAATTGGAGTGGGTTGGATAAGCAAAGTGATATTCAAAATTTAAATGAAGAGAGAATCTT
AGCTTTACAGCTTTGTGGGTGGATAAAGAAAGGAACGGATGTAGACGTGGGGCCATTTTTGAACTCCCTT
GTACAAGAAGGGGAATGGGAAAGAGCTGCTGCTGTGGCATTGTTCAACTTGGATATTCGCCGAGCAATCC
AAATCCTGAATGAAGGGGCATCTTCTGAAAAAGGAGATCTGAATCTCAATGTGGTAGCAATGGCTTTATC
GGGTTATACGGATGAGAAGAACTCCCTTTGGAGAGAAATGTGTAGCACACTGCGATTACAGCTAAATAAC
CCGTATTTGTGTGTCATGTTTGCATTTCTGACAAGTGAAACAGGATCTTACGATGGAGTTTTGTATGAAA
ACAAAGTTGCAGTACGTGACAGAGTGGCATTTGCTTGTAAATTCCTTAGTGATACTCAGTTAAATAGATA
CATCGAAAAGTTGACCAATGAAATGAAAGAGGCTGGAAATTTGGAAGGAATTTTGCTTACAGGCCTTACT
AAAGATGGAGTGGACTTAATGGAGAGTTATGTTGATAGAACTGGAGATGTTCAAACAGCAAGTTACTGTA
TGTTACAGGGTTCACCTTTAGATGTTCTTAAAGATGAAAGGGTTCAGTACTGGATTGAGAATTATAGAAA
TTTATTAGATGCCTGGAGGTTTTGGCATAAACGAGCTGAATTTGATATTCACAGGAGTAAGTTGGATCCC
AGTTCCAAGCCTTTAGCACAAGTTTTTGTGAGTTGCAATTTCTGTGGCAAGTCAATCTCCTACAGCTGTT
CAGCTGTGCCTCATCAGGGCAGAGGTTTTAGTCAGTATGGTGTGAGTGGCTCACCAACGAAATCTAAAGT
CACAAGTTGTCCTGGCTGTCGAAAACCACTTCCTCGATGTGCGCTTTGTCTCATTAATATGGGAACACCA
GTTTCTAGCTGTCCTGGAGGAACCAAATCAGATGAAAAAGTGGACTTGAGCAAGGACAAAAAATTAGCCC
AATTTAACAACTGGTTTACATGGTGTCATAATTGCAGGCACGGTGGACATGCTGGACATATGCTTAGTTG
GTTCAGGGACCATGCAGAGTGCCCTGTGTCTGCATGCACGTGTAAATGTATGCAGTTGGATACAACGGGG
AATCTGGTACCTGCAGAGACTGTCCAGCCAGCGGCCGCAGGAGGTGGAGGTTACCCCTATGATGTGCCTG
ACTACGCATGATAAGGATCCCCAGCTTGGCCGCCATGGCCCAACTTGTTTATTGCAGCTTATAATGGTTA
CAAATAAAGCAATAGCATCACAAATTTCACAAATAAAGCATTTTTTTCACTGCATTCTAGTTGTGGTTTG
TCCAAACTCATCAATGTATCTTATCATGTCTGGATCGGGAATTAATTCGGCGCAGCACCATGGCCTGAAA
TAACCTCTGAAAGAGGAACTTGGTTAGGTACCTTCTGAGGCGGAAAGAACCAGCTGTGGAATGTGTGTCA
GTTAGGGTGTGGAAAGTCCCCAGGCTCCCCAGCAGGCAGAAGTATGCAAAGCATGCATCTCAATTAGTCA
GCAACCAGGTGTGGAAAGTCCCCAGGCTCCCCAGCAGGCAGAAGTATGCAAAGCATGCATCTCAATTAGT
CAGCAACCATAGTCCCGCCCCTAACTCCGCCCATCCCGCCCCTAACTCCGCCCAGTTCCGCCCATTCTCC
GCCCCATGGCTGACTAATTTTTTTTATTTATGCAGAGGCCGAGGCCGCCTCGGCCTCTGAGCTATTCCAG
AAGTAGTGAGGAGGCTTTTTTGGAGGCCTAGGCTTTTGCAAAAAGCTGTTAACAGCTTGGCACTGGCCGT
CGTTTTACAACGTCGTGACTGGGAAAACCCTGGCGTTACCCAACTTAATCGCCTTGCAGCACATCCCCCT
TTCGCCAGCTGGCGTAATAGCGAAGAGGCCCGCACCGATCGCCCTTCCCAACAGTTGCGCAGCCTGAATG
GCGAATGGCGCCTGATGCGGTATTTTCTCCTTACGCATCTGTGCGGTATTTCACACCGCATA
[142 nt withheld, positions 3773-3914]
C
[141 nt withheld, positions 3916-4056]
CCTTTGACGTTGGAGTCCACGTTCTTT
[37 nt withheld, positions 4084-4120]
ACCCTATCTCGGGCTATTCTTTTGATTTATAAGGGATTTTGCCGATTTCGGCCTATTGGTTAAAAAATGA
GCTGATTTAACAAAAATTTAACGCGAATTTTAACAAAATATTAACGTTTACAATTTTATGGTGCACTCTC
AGTACAATCTGCTCTGATGCCGCATAGTTAAGCCAGCCCCGACACCCGCCAACACCCGCTGACGCGCCCT
GACGGGCTTGTCTGCTCCCGGCATCCGCTTACAGACAAGCTGTGACCGTCTCCGGGAGCTGCATGTGTCA
GAGGTTTTCACCGTCATCACCGAAACGCGCGAGACGAAAGGGCCTCGTGATACGCCTATTTTTATAGGTT
AATGTCATGATAATAATGGTTTCTTAGACGTCAGGTGGCACTTTTCGGGGAAATGTGCGCGGAACCCCTA
TTTGTTTATTTTTCTAAATACATTCAAATATGTATCCGCTCATGAGACAATAACCCTGATAAATGCTTCA
ATAATATTGAAAAAGGAAGAGTATGAGTATTCAACATTTCCGTGTCGCCCTTATTCCCTTTTTTGCGGCA
TTTTGCCTTCCTGTTTTTGCTCACCCAGAAACGCTGGTGAAAGTAAAAGATGCTGAAGATCAGTTGGGTG
CACGAGTGGGTTACATCGAACTGGATCTCAACAGCGGTAAGATCCTTGAGAGTTTTCGCCCCGAAGAACG
TTTTCCAATGATGAGCACTTTTAAAGTTCTGCTATGTGGCGCGGTATTATCCCGTATTGACGCCGGGCAA
GAGCAACTCGGTCGCCGCATACACTATTCTCAGAATGACTTGGTTGAGTACTCACCAGTCACAGAAAAGC
ATCTTACGGATGGCATGACAGTAAGAGAATTATGCAGTGCTGCCATAACCATGAGTGATAACACTGCGGC
CAACTTACTTCTGACAACGATCGGAGGACCGAAGGAGCTAACCGCTTTTTTGCACAACATGGGGGATCAT
GTAACTCGCCTTGATCGTTGGGAACCGGAGCTGAATGAAGCCATACCAAACGACGAGCGTGACACCACGA
TGCCTGTAGCAATGGCAACAACGTTGCGCAAACTATTAACTGGCGAACTACTTACTCTAGCTTCCCGGCA
ACAATTAATAGACTGGATGGAGGCGGATAAAGTTGCAGGACCACTTCTGCGCTCGGCCCTTCCGGCTGGC
TGGTTTATTGCTGATAAATCTGGAGCCGGTGAGCGTGGGTCTCGCGGTATCATTGCAGCACTGGGGCCAG
ATGGTAAGCCCTCCCGTATCGTAGTTATCTACACGACGGGGAGTCAGGCAACTATGGATGAACGAAATAG
ACAGATCGCTGAGATAGGTGCCTCACTGATTAAGCATTGGTAACTGTCAGACCAAGTTTACTCATATATA
CTTTAGATTGATTTAAAACTTCATTTTTAATTTAAAAGGATCTAGGTGAAGATCCTTTTTGATAATCTCA
TGACCAAAATCCCTTAACGTGAGTTTTCGTTCCACTGAGCGTCAGACCCCGTAGAAAAGATCAAAGGATC
TTCTTGAGATCCTTTTTTTCTGCGCGTAATCTGCTGCTTGCAAACAAAAAAACCACCGCTACCAGCGGTG
GTTTGTTTGCCGGATCAAGAGCTACCAACTCTTTTTCCGAAGGTAACTGGCTTCAGCAGAGCGCAGATAC
CAAATACTGTTCTTCTAGTGTAGCCGTAGTTAGGCCACCACTTCAAGAACTCTGTAGCACCGCCTACATA
CCTCGCTCTGCTAATCCTGTTACCAGTGGCTGCTGCCAGTGGCGATAAGTCGTGTCTTACCGGGTTGGAC
TCAAGACGATAGTTACCGGATAAGGCGCAGCGGTCGGGCTGAACGGGGGGTTCGTGCACACAGCCCAGCT
TGGAGCGAACGACCTACACCGAACTGAGATACCTACAGCGTGAGCTATGAGAAAGCGCCACGCTTCCCGA
AGGGAGAAAGGCGGACAGGTATCCGGTAAGCGGCAGGGTCGGAACAGGAGAGCGCACGAGGGAGCTTCCA
GGGGGAAACGCCTGGTATCTTTATAGTCCTGTCGGGTTTCGCCACCTCTGACTTGAGCGTCGATTTTTGT
GATGCTCGTCAGGGGGGCGGAGCCTATGGAAAAACGCCAGCAACGCGGCCTTTTTACGGTTCCTGGCCTT
TTGCTGGCCTTTTGCTCACATGTTCTTTCCTGCGTTATCCCCTGATTCTGTGGATAACCGTATTACCGCC
TTTGAGTGAGCTGATACCGCTCGCCGCAGCCGAACGACCGAGCGCAGCGAGTCAGTGAGCGAGGAAGCGG
AAGAGCGCCCAATACGCAAACCGCCTCTCCCCGCGCGTTGGCCGATTCATTAATGCAGCTGGCACGACAG
GTTTCCCGACTGGAAAGCGGGCAGTGAGCGCAACGCAATTAATGTGAGTTAGCTCACTCATTAGGCACCC
CAGGCTTTACACTTTATGCTTCCGGCTCGTATGTTGTGTGGAATTGTGAGCGGATAACAATTTCACACAG
GAAACAGCTATGACATGATTACGAATTAATTCGAGCTCGCCCGACATTGATTATTGACTAGTTATTAATA
GTAATCAATTACGGGGTCATTAGTTCATAGCCCATATATGGAGTTCCGCGTTACATAACTTACGGTAAAT
GGCCCGCCTGGCTGACCGCCCAACGACCCCCGCCCATTGACGTCAATAATGACGTATGTTCCCATAGTAA
CGCCAATAGGGACTTTCCATTGACGTCAATGGGTGGAGTATTTACGGTAAACTGCCCACTTGGCAGTACA
TCAAGTGTATCATATGCCAAGTACGCCCCCTATTGACGTCAATGACGGTAAATGGCCCGCCTGGCATTAT
GCCCAGTACATGACCTTATGGGACTTTCCTACTTGGCAGTACATCTACGTATTAGTCATCGCTATTACCA
TG
